>Addgene plasmid #114118 | pGLUE-SHLD2 | depositor full sequence | sequence record 215743 | pGLUE-SHLD2 sequence 8177 bps
GACGGATCGGGAGATCTCCCGATCCCCTATGGTCGACTCTCAGTACAATCTGCTCTGATGCCGCATAGTT
AAGCCAGTATCTGCTCCCTGCTTGTGTGTTGGAGGTCGCTGAGTAGTGCGCGAGCAAAATTTAAGCTACA
ACAAGGCAAGGCTTGACCGACAATTGCATGAAGAATCTGCTTAGGGTTAGGCGTTTTGCGCTGCTTCGCG
ATGTACGGGCCAGATATACGCGTTGACATTGATTATTGACTAGTTATTAATAGTATCAATTACGGGGTCA
TTAGTTCATAGCCCATATATGGAGTTCCGCGTTACATAACTTACGGTAAATGGCCCGCCTGGCTGACCGC
CCACGACCCCCGCCCATTGACGTCAATAATGACGTATGTTCCCATAGTAACGCCAATAGGGACTTTCCAT
TGACGTCAATGGGTGGACTATTTACGGTAAACTGCCCACTTGGCAGTACATCAAGTGTATCATATGCCAA
GTACGCCCCCTATTGACGTCAATGACGGTAAATGGCCCGCCTGGCATTATGCCCAGTACATGACCTTATG
GGACTTTCCTACTTGGCAGTACATCTACGTATTAGTCATCGCTATTACCATGGTGATGCGGTTTTGGCAG
TACATCAATGGGCGTGGATAGCGGTTTGACTCACGGGGATTTCCAAGTCTCCACCCCATTGACGTCAATG
GGAGTTTGTTTTGGCACCAAAATCAACGGGACTTTCCAAAATGTCGTAACAACTCCGCCCCATTGACGCA
AATGGGCGGTAGGCGTGTACGGTGGGAGGTCTATATAAGCAGAGCTCTCTGGCTAACTAGAGAACCCACT
GCTTACTGGCTTATCGAAATTAATACGACTCACTATAGGGAGACCCAAGCTTGGTACCGAGCTCGGATCG
ATTTAATTAAGCCACCATGGACGAGAAGACCACCGGCTGGCGGGGCGGCCACGTGGTGGAGGGCCTGGCC
GGCGAGCTGGAGCAGCTGCGGGCCCGGCTGGAGCACCACCCCCAGGGCCAGCGGGAGCCCGGCGGAAGCC
CCGGTGGCGAGAACCTGTACTTCCAGGGCGCAAGCTACCCCTACGACGTGCCCGACTACGCCAAGCGGCG
GTGGAAGAAGAACTTCATCGCCGTGAGCGCCGCCAACCGGTTCAAGAAGATCAGCAGCAGCGGCGCCCTG
ATTGATGGGGGATCTGGCCCCGGCGGCGGCGCGCCAAGTGGAGGATCTCAAGTCCACATTTTTTGGGGTG
CTCCAATTGCTCCACTGAAAATCACAGTATCAGAAGACACAGCTTCTTTAATGTCTGTTGCTGACCCCTG
GAAAAAAATTCAGCTTTTATACAGTCAACATTCTTTATATCTGAAGGATGAAAAACAGCACAAAAATCTT
GAAAACTATAAAGTCCCAGAATCTATTGGTTCTCCAGATCTTAGTGGTCATTTCTTAGCAAACTGTATGA
ATAGACATGTTCATGTGAAAGATGACTTTGTACGTTCTGTTTCTGAAACACAGAATATAGAATCCCAGAA
GATTCACTCCTCTAGACTGAGTGATATAACTAGCTCTAATATGCAAATATGTGGATTTAAAAGCACAGTT
CCGCATTTCACCGAAGAAGAAAAGTATCAAAAGCTTCTCAGTGAAAATAAAATTAGAGATGAACAGCCTA
AACATCAGCCAGATATATGTGGTAAGAACTTTAACACAAATTTGTTTCAGTTGGGCCATAAATGTGCAGC
TGTGTTGGATTTGGTTTGTAGTACTGAAAAAATTAATATAGGGCCTGAAGTGGTACAAAGAGAGTGTGTG
CCAACAGAATATCATGAAATACAAAACCAGTGTTTGGGATTATTTTCCTCGAACGCAGTAGATAAGTCAA
GGTCTGAAGCAGCAGTTAGGAAGGTCTCAGACCTTAAAATATCAACTGATACAGAATTTCTCAGTATAAT
TACCTCCAGCCAGGTTGCTTTTTTAGCTCAAAAGAAAGATAAAAGGCGGAGTCCTGTAAATAAAGGGAAT
GTAAACATGGAGACTGAACCAAAGGCAAGTTACGGGGAGATAAGAATACCTGAAGAGAATTCGATTCAGC
TTGATGGTTTTACAGAAGCATATGAAAGTGGACAAAACCAAGCATATTCCCTTGAACTTTTTAGTCCTGT
TTGTCCTAAAACAGAAAATAGCCGCATTCACATAAACTCTGATAAAGGTCTTGAAGAACATACAGGATCT
CAAGAACTTTTCAGTTCTGAAGATGAACTGCCACCAAATGAGATACGTATTGAGTTGTGTAGCTCAGGAA
TACTGTGTTCCCAACTAAATACCTTCCACAAAAGTGCTATTAAAAGAAGCTGTACCTCTGAAGATAAAGT
GGGCCAGTCTGAAGCTCTATCTAGAGTCCTTCAAGTAGCTAAGAAAATGAAGTTGATTTCTAATGGAGGA
GATTCTGCTGTAGAAATGGATCGGAGAAATGTGTCTGAATTTAAGAGTATTAAAAAAACATCATTAATAA
AAAACTGTGATTCTAAAAGCCAGAAGTATAATTGTTTAGTCATGGTGCTATCTCCATGCCATGTGAAGGA
AATAAACATAAAATTCGGACCAAATTCTGGCTCTAAAGTGCCTTTAGCAACAGTTACAGTAATTGATCAA
TCAGAAACTAAGAAGAAGGTTTTTCTGTGGAGGACTGCAGCATTTTGGGCATTTACAGTGTTTCTTGGAG
ATATAATTTTACTCACAGATGTTGTTATTCATGAGGACCAATGGATTGGCGAGACAGTACTACAATCAAC
ATTTAGCAGTCAGTTATTAAATCTTGGGAGTTATTCATCTATTCAGCCTGAAGAATATTCCAGTGTAGTT
AGTGAAGTTGTACTTCAAGACTTACTGGCATATGTGTCCTCAAAACATTCCTACCTCAGAGATCTTCCTC
CGAGGCAGCCTCAGAGGGTGAACAGTATAGACTTTGTAGAATTGGAGCACCTTCAACCTGATGTATTAGT
CCACGCAGTACTAAGAGTTGTTGATTTCACTATACTGACAGAGGCAGTATACAGTTATAGAGGACAGAAG
CAGAAAAAAGTTATGTTAACAGTGGAACAGGCCCAAGATCAACATTATGCGCTTGTATTATGGGGTCCTG
GAGCAGCCTGGTACCCTCAACTTCAAAGGAAAAAAGGTTATATTTGGGAATTTAAATATCTTTTTGTTCA
GTGCAATTACACACTAGAAAACCTAGAATTGCATACAACGCCTTGGTCATCCTGTGAGTGCTTGTTTGAT
GATGATATAAGGGCAATTACATTTAAAGCAAAATTTCAAAAAAGTGCACCCTCCTTTGTGAAGATATCAG
ACTTAGCAACCCACCTAGAGGATAAGTGTTCAGGAGTGGTTCTGATTAAAGCCCAGATTTCAGAGCTGGC
ATTTCCTATTACAGCATCTCAGAAGATAGCGCTAAATGCTCACAGTTCTCTGAAGAGTATTTTTTCTTCT
CTTCCCAACATCGTATATACTGGTTGTGCAAAATGTGGATTGGAACTAGAAACAGATGAGAACAGGATCT
ACAAACAATGTTTTAGCTGCTTGCCATTTACTATGAAGAAAATATATTATAGGCCAGCGTTAATGACTGC
CATTGATGGAAGACATGATGTTTGTATCCGTGTAGAATCAAAGCTGATAGAGAAGATTCTTCTCAACATT
TCTGCAGACTGCCTCAACAGAGTGATAGTTCCTTCCTCAGAGATCACCTATGGGATGGTCGTGGCAGACC
TGTTCCACTCCTTGTTGGCAGTCAGCGCAGAACCTTGTGTATTAAAGATTCAGAGCCTTTTTGTGTTAGA
TGAAAACAGCTATCCATTACAACAAGATTTCTCCCTCCTGGATTTTTATCCTGACATTGTAAAGCATGGA
GCCAATGCCCGTCTCTGAGCGGCCGCGTCGACGGAATTCGCCCTTTTCGGATCCACTAGTAACGGCCGCC
AGTGTGCTGGAATTAATTCGCTGTCTGCGAGGGCCAGCTGTTGGGGTGAGTACTCCCTCTCAAAAGCGGG
CATGACTTCTGCGCTAAGATTGTCAGTTTCCAAAAACGAGGAGGATTTGATATTCACCTGGCCCGCGGTG
ATGCCTTTGAGGGTGGCCGCGTCCATCTGGTCAGAAAAGACAATCTTTTTGTTGTCAAGCTTGAGGTGTG
GCAGGCTTGAGATCTGGCCATACACTTGAGTGACAATGACATCCACTTTGCCTTTCTCTCCACAGGTGTC
CACTCCCAGGTCCAACTGCAGGTCGAGCATGCATCTAGGGCGGCCAATTCCGCCCCTCTCCCTCCCCCCC
CCCTAACGTTACTGGCCGAAGCCGCTTGGAATAAGGCCGGTGTGCGTTTGTCTATATGTGATTTTCCACC
ATATTGCCGTCTTTTGGCAATGTGAGGGCCCGGAAACCTGGCCCTGTCTTCTTGACGAGCATTCCTAGGG
GTCTTTCCCCTCTCGCCAAAGGAATGCAAGGTCTGTTGAATGTCGTGAAGGAAGCAGTTCCTCTGGAAGC
TTCTTGAAGACAAACAACGTCTGTAGCGACCCTTTGCAGGCAGCGGAACCCCCCACCTGGCGACAGGTGC
CTCTGCGGCCAAAAGCCACGTGTATAAGATACACCTGCAAAGGCGGCACAACCCCAGTGCCACGTTGTGA
GTTGGATAGTTGTGGAAAGAGTCAAATGGCTCTCCTCAAGCGTATTCAACAAGGGGCTGAAGGATGCCCA
GAAGGTACCCCATTGTATGGGATCTGATCTGGGGCCTCGGTGCACATGCTTTACATGTGTTTAGTCGAGG
TTAAAAAAACGTCTAGGCCCCCCGAACCACGGGGACGTGGTTTTCCTTTGAAAAACACGATGATAAGCTT
GCCACAACCCACAAGGAGACGACCTTCCATGACCGAGTACAAGCCCACGGTGCGCCTCGCCACCCGCGAC
GACGTCCCCCGGGCCGTACGCACCCTCGCCGCCGCGTTCGCCGACTACCCCGCCACGCGCCACACCGTCG
ACCCGGACCGCCACATCGAGCGGGTCACCGAGCTGCAAGAACTCTTCCTCACGCGCGTCGGGCTCGACAT
CGGCAAGGTGTGGGTCGCGGACGACGGCGCCGCGGTGGCGGTCTGGACCACGCCGGAGAGCGTCGAAGCG
GGGGCGGTGTTCGCCGAGATCGGCCCGCGCATGGCCGAGTTGAGCGGTTCCCGGCTGGCCGCGCAGCAAC
AGATGGAAGGCCTCCTGGCGCCGCACCGGCCCAAGGAGCCCGCGTGGTTCCTGGCCACCGTCGGCGTCTC
GCCCGACCACCAGGGCAAGGGTCTGGGCAGCGCCGTCGTGCTCCCCGGAGTGGAGGCGGCCGAGCGCGCC
GGGGTGCCCGCCTTCCTGGAGACCTCCGCGCCCCGCAACCTCCCCTTCTACGAGCGGCTCGGCTTCACCG
TCACCGCCGACGTCGAGTGCCCGAAGGACCGCGCGACCTGGTGCATGACCCGCAAGCCCGGTGCCTGACG
CCCGCCCCACGACCCGCAGCGCCCGACCGAAAGGAGCGCACGACCCCATGGCTCCGACCGAAGCCGACCC
GGGCGGCCCCGCCGACCCCGCACCCGCCCCCGAGGCCCACCGACTCTAGAGCTCGCTGATCAGCCTCGAC
TGTGCCTTCTAGTTGCCAGCCATCTGTTGTTTGCCCCTCCCCCGTGCCTTCCTTGACCCTGGAAGGTGCC
ACTCCCACTGTCCTTTCCTAATAAAATGAGGAAATTGCATCGCATTGTCTGAGTAGGTGTCATTCTATTC
TGGGGGGTGGGGTGGGGCAGGACAGCAAGGGGGAGGATTGGGAAGACAATAGCAGGCATGCTGGGGATGC
GGTGGGCTCTATGGCTTCTGAGGCGGAAAGAACCAGCTGGGGCTCGAGTGCATTCTAGTTGTGGTTTGTC
CAAACTCATCAATGTATCTTATCATGTCTGTATACCGTCGACCTCTAGCTAGAGCTTGGCGTAATCATGG
TCATAGCTGTTTCCTGTGTGAAATTGTTATCCGCTCACAATTCCACACAACATACGAGCCGGAAGCATAA
AGTGTAAAGCCTGGGGTGCCTAATGAGTGAGCTAACTCACATTAATTGCGTTGCGCTCACTGCCCGCTTT
CCAGTCGGGAAACCTGTCGTGCCAGCTGCATTAATGAATCGGCCAACGCGCGGGGAGAGGCGGTTTGCGT
ATTGGGCGCTCTTCCGCTTCCTCGCTCACTGACTCGCTGCGCTCGGTCGTTCGGCTGCGGCGAGCGGTAT
CAGCTCACTCAAAGGCGGTAATACGGTTATCCACAGAATCAGGGGATAACGCAGGAAAGAACATGTGAGC
AAAAGGCCAGCAAAAGGCCAGGAACCGTAAAAAGGCCGCGTTGCTGGCGTTTTTCCATAGGCTCCGCCCC
CCTGACGAGCATCACAAAAATCGACGCTCAAGTCAGAGGTGGCGAAACCCGACAGGACTATAAAGATACC
AGGCGTTTCCCCCTGGAAGCTCCCTCGTGCGCTCTCCTGTTCCGACCCTGCCGCTTACCGGATACCTGTC
CGCCTTTCTCCCTTCGGGAAGCGTGGCGCTTTCTCAATGCTCACGCTGTAGGTATCTCAGTTCGGTGTAG
GTCGTTCGCTCCAAGCTGGGCTGTGTGCACGAACCCCCCGTTCAGCCCGACCGCTGCGCCTTATCCGGTA
ACTATCGTCTTGAGTCCAACCCGGTAAGACACGACTTATCGCCACTGGCAGCAGCCACTGGTAACAGGAT
TAGCAGAGCGAGGTATGTAGGCGGTGCTACAGAGTTCTTGAAGTGGTGGCCTAACTACGGCTACACTAGA
AGGACAGTATTTGGTATCTGCGCTCTGCTGAAGCCAGTTACCTTCGGAAAAAGAGTTGGTAGCTCTTGAT
CCGGCAAACAAACCACCGCTGGTAGCGGTGGTTTTTTTGTTTGCAAGCAGCAGATTACGCGCAGAAAAAA
AGGATCTCAAGAAGATCCTTTGATCTTTTCTACGGGGTCTGACGCTCAGTGGAACGAAAACTCACGTTAA
GGGATTTTGGTCATGAGATTATCAAAAAGGATCTTCACCTAGATCCTTTTAAATTAAAAATGAAGTTTTA
AATCAATCTAAAGTATATATGAGTAAACTTGGTCTGACAGTTACCAATGCTTAATCAGTGAGGCACCTAT
CTCAGCGATCTGTCTATTTCGTTCATCCATAGTTGCCTGACTCCCCGTCGTGTAGATAACTACGATACGG
GAGGGCTTACCATCTGGCCCCAGTGCTGCAATGATACCGCGAGACCCACGCTCACCGGCTCCAGATTTAT
CAGCAATAAACCAGCCAGCCGGAAGGGCCGAGCGCAGAAGTGGTCCTGCAACTTTATCCGCCTCCATCCA
GTCTATTAATTGTTGCCGGGAAGCTAGAGTAAGTAGTTCGCCAGTTAATAGTTTGCGCAACGTTGTTGCC
ATTGCTACAGGCATCGTGGTGTCACGCTCGTCGTTTGGTATGGCTTCATTCAGCTCCGGTTCCCAACGAT
CAAGGCGAGTTACATGATCCCCCATGTTGTGCAAAAAAGCGGTTAGCTCCTTCGGTCCTCCGATCGTTGT
CAGAAGTAAGTTGGCCGCAGTGTTATCACTCATGGTTATGGCAGCACTGCATAATTCTCTTACTGTCATG
CCATCCGTAAGATGCTTTTCTGTGACTGGTGAGTACTCAACCAAGTCATTCTGAGAATAGTGTATGCGGC
GACCGAGTTGCTCTTGCCCGGCGTCAATACGGGATAATACCGCGCCACATAGCAGAACTTTAAAAGTGCT
CATCATTGGAAAACGTTCTTCGGGGCGAAAACTCTCAAGGATCTTACCGCTGTTGAGATCCAGTTCGATG
TAACCCACTCGTGCACCCAACTGATCTTCAGCATCTTTTACTTTCACCAGCGTTTCTGGGTGAGCAAAAA
CAGGAAGGCAAAATGCCGCAAAAAAGGGAATAAGGGCGACACGGAAATGTTGAATACTCATACTCTTCCT
TTTTCAATATTATTGAAGCATTTATCAGGGTTATTGTCTCATGAGCGGATACATATTTGAATGTATTTAG
AAAAATAAACAAATAGGGGTTCCGCGCACATTTCCCCGAAAAGTGCCACCTGACGTC
Features (pLannotate 1.2.2; 22 found; start..end, strand, type, name):
     36..80      -  misc_feature   bom (fragment): basis of mobility region from pBR322
    235..612     +  enhancer       CMV enhancer: human cytomegalovirus immediate early enhancer
    613..816     +  promoter       CMV promoter: human cytomegalovirus (CMV) immediate early promoter
    812..845     +  LTR            5' LTR (truncated) (fragment): truncated 5' long terminal repeat (LTR) from HIV-1
    861..879     +  promoter       T7 promoter: promoter for bacteriophage T7 RNA polymerase
    927..1040    +  CDS            SBP: streptavidin-binding peptide selected from a peptide library; binds streptavidin with nanomolar affinity (Keefe et al., 2001)
   1113..1193    +  CDS            MYLK2 (fragment): MYLK2_HUMAN - Experimental evidence at protein level: Swiss-Prot protein existence level 1. Implicated in the level of global muscle contraction and cardiac function. Phosphorylates a specific serine in the N-terminus of a myosin light chain. From Homo sapiens (Human).
   1227..3935    +  CDS            SHLD2: SHLD2_PONAB - Also known as FAM35A From Pongo abelii (Sumatran orangutan) (Pongo pygmaeus abelii).
   4036..4265    +  intron         chimeric intron: chimera between introns from adenovirus and immunoglobulin heavy chain genes
   4434..4896    +  misc_feature   IRES: internal ribosome entry site (IRES) of the encephalomyocarditis virus (EMCV)
   4929..5528    +  CDS            PuroR: puromycin N-acetyltransferase; pac from Streptomyces; confers resistance to puromycin
   5578..5643    +  CDS            dmpM (fragment): DMPM_STRAD - Protein inferred from homology: Swiss-Prot protein existence level 3. From Streptomyces alboniger.
   5670..5894    +  polyA_signal   bGH poly(A) signal: bovine growth hormone polyadenylation signal
   5898..5919    +  promoter       SV40 promoter (fragment): SV40 enhancer and early promoter
   5929..5980    +  polyA_signal   SV40 poly(A) signal (fragment): SV40 polyadenylation signal
   6044..6060    -  protein_bind   lac operator: The lac repressor binds to the lac operator to inhibit transcription in E. coli. This inhibition can be relieved by adding lactose or isopropyl-β-D-thiogalactopyranoside (IPTG). lac repressor encoded by lacI
   6068..6098    -  promoter       lac promoter: promoter for the E. coli lac operon
   6113..6134    -  protein_bind   CAP binding site: CAP binding activates transcription in the presence of cAMP. E. coli catabolite activator protein
   6147..6239    -  CDS            lacI (fragment): lac repressor; lacI; The lac repressor binds to the lac operator to inhibit transcription in E. coli. This inhibition can be relieved by adding lactose or isopropyl-β-D-thiogalactopyranoside (IPTG).
   6422..7010    -  rep_origin     ori: high-copy-number ColE1/pMB1/pBR322/pUC origin of replication
   7181..8041    -  CDS            AmpR: β-lactamase; bla; confers resistance to ampicillin, carbenicillin, and related antibiotics
   8042..8146    -  promoter       AmpR promoter: bla
