>Addgene plasmid #114118 | pGLUE-SHLD2 | addgene full sequence | sequence record 219958 | Addgene NGS Result
GACATTGATTATTGACTAGTTATTAATAGTAATCAATTACGGGGTCATTAGTTCATAGCCCATATATGGA
GTTCCGCGTTACATAACTTACGGTAAATGGCCCGCCTGGCTGACCGCCCAACGACCCCCGCCCATTGACG
TCAATAATGACGTATGTTCCCATAGTAACGCCAATAGGGACTTTCCATTGACGTCAATGGGTGGAGTATT
TACGGTAAACTGCCCACTTGGCAGTACATCAAGTGTATCATATGCCAAGTACGCCCCCTATTGACGTCAA
TGACGGTAAATGGCCCGCCTGGCATTATGCCCAGTACATGACCTTATGGGACTTTCCTACTTGGCAGTAC
ATCTACGTATTAGTCATCGCTATTACCATGGTGATGCGGTTTTGGCAGTACATCAATGGGCGTGGATAGC
GGTTTGACTCACGGGGATTTCCAAGTCTCCACCCCATTGACGTCAATGGGAGTTTGTTTTGGCACCAAAA
TCAACGGGACTTTCCAAAATGTCGTAACAACTCCGCCCCATTGACGCAAATGGGCGGTAGGCGTGTACGG
TGGGAGGTCTATATAAGCAGAGCTCTCTGGCTAACTAGAGAACCCACTGCTTACTGGCTTATCGAAATTA
ATACGACTCACTATAGGGAGACCCAAGCTTGGTACCGAGCTCGGATCGATTTAATTAAGCCACCATGGAC
GAGAAGACCACCGGCTGGCGGGGCGGCCACGTGGTGGAGGGCCTGGCCGGCGAGCTGGAGCAGCTGCGGG
CCCGGCTGGAGCACCACCCCCAGGGCCAGCGGGAGCCCGGCGGAAGCCCCGGTGGCGAGAACCTGTACTT
CCAGGGCGCAAGCTACCCCTACGACGTGCCCGACTACGCCAAGCGGCGGTGGAAGAAGAACTTCATCGCC
GTGAGCGCCGCCAACCGGTTCAAGAAGATCAGCAGCAGCGGCGCCCTGATTGATGGGGGATCTGGCCCCG
GCGGCGGCGCGCCAAGTGGAGGATCTCAAGTCCACATTTTTTGGGGTGCTCCAATTGCTCCACTGAAAAT
CACAGTATCAGAAGACACAGCTTCTTTAATGTCTGTTGCTGACCCCTGGAAAAAAATTCAGCTTTTATAC
AGTCAACATTCTTTATATCTGAAGGATGAAAAACAGCACAAAAATCTTGAAAACTATAAAGTCCCAGAAT
CTATTGGTTCTCCAGATCTTAGTGGTCATTTCTTAGCAAACTGTATGAATAGACATGTTCATGTGAAAGA
TGACTTTGTACGTTCTGTTTCTGAAACACAGAATATAGAATCCCAGAAGATTCACTCCTCTAGACTGAGT
GATATAACTAGCTCTAATATGCAAATATGTGGATTTAAAAGCACAGTTCCGCATTTCACCGAAGAAGAAA
AGTATCAAAAGCTTCTCAGTGAAAATAAAATTAGAGATGAACAGCCTAAACATCAGCCAGATATATGTGG
TAAGAACTTTAACACAAATTTGTTTCAGTTGGGCCATAAATGTGCAGCTGTGTTGGATTTGGTTTGTAGT
ACTGAAAAAATTAATATAGGGCCTGAAGTGGTACAAAGAGAGTGTGTGCCAACAGAATATCATGAAATAC
AAAACCAGTGTTTGGGATTATTTTCCTCGAACGCAGTAGATAAGTCAAGGTCTGAAGCAGCAGTTAGGAA
GGTCTCAGACCTTAAAATATCAACTGATACAGAATTTCTCAGTATAATTACCTCCAGCCAGGTTGCTTTT
TTAGCTCAAAAGAAAGATAAAAGGCGGAGTCCTGTAAATAAAGGGAATGTAAACATGGAGACTGAACCAA
AGGCAAGTTACGGGGAGATAAGAATACCTGAAGAGAATTCGATTCAGCTTGATGGTTTTACAGAAGCATA
TGAAAGTGGACAAAACCAAGCATATTCCCTTGAACTTTTTAGTCCTGTTTGTCCTAAAACAGAAAATAGC
CGCATTCACATAAACTCTGATAAAGGTCTTGAAGAACATACAGGATCTCAAGAACTTTTCAGTTCTGAAG
ATGAACTGCCACCAAATGAGATACGTATTGAGTTGTGTAGCTCAGGAATACTGTGTTCCCAACTAAATAC
CTTCCACAAAAGTGCTATTAAAAGAAGCTGTACCTCTGAAGATAAAGTGGGCCAGTCTGAAGCTCTATCT
AGAGTCCTTCAAGTAGCTAAGAAAATGAAGTTGATTTCTAATGGAGGAGATTCTGCTGTAGAAATGGATC
GGAGAAATGTGTCTGAATTTAAGAGTATTAAAAAAACATCATTAATAAAAAACTGTGATTCTAAAAGCCA
GAAGTATAATTGTTTAGTCATGGTGCTATCTCCATGCCATGTGAAGGAAATAAACATAAAATTCGGACCA
AATTCTGGCTCTAAAGTGCCTTTAGCAACAGTTACAGTAATTGATCAATCAGAAACTAAGAAGAAGGTTT
TTCTGTGGAGGACTGCAGCATTTTGGGCATTTACAGTGTTTCTTGGAGATATAATTTTACTCACAGATGT
TGTTATTCATGAGGACCAATGGATTGGCGAGACAGTACTACAATCAACATTTAGCAGTCAGTTATTAAAT
CTTGGGAGTTATTCATCTATTCAGCCTGAAGAATATTCCAGTGTAGTTAGTGAAGTTGTACTTCAAGACT
TACTGGCATATGTGTCCTCAAAACATTCCTACCTCAGAGATCTTCCTCCGAGGCAGCCTCAGAGGGTGAA
CAGTATAGACTTTGTAGAATTGGAGCACCTTCAACCTGATGTATTAGTCCACGCAGTACTAAGAGTTGTT
GATTTCACTATACTGACAGAGGCAGTATACAGTTATAGAGGACAGAAGCAGAAAAAAGTTATGTTAACAG
TGGAACAGGCCCAAGATCAACATTATGCGCTTGTATTATGGGGTCCTGGAGCAGCCTGGTACCCTCAACT
TCAAAGGAAAAAAGGTTATATTTGGGAATTTAAATATCTTTTTGTTCAGTGCAATTACACACTAGAAAAC
CTAGAATTGCATACAACGCCTTGGTCATCCTGTGAGTGCTTGTTTGATGATGATATAAGGGCAATTACAT
TTAAAGCAAAATTTCAAAAAAGTGCACCCTCCTTTGTGAAGATATCAGACTTAGCAACCCACCTAGAGGA
TAAGTGTTCAGGAGTGGTTCTGATTAAAGCCCAGATTTCAGAGCTGGCATTTCCTATTACAGCATCTCAG
AAGATAGCGCTAAATGCTCACAGTTCTCTGAAGAGTATTTTTTCTTCTCTTCCCAACATCGTATATACTG
GTTGTGCAAAATGTGGATTGGAACTAGAAACAGATGAGAACAGGATCTACAAACAATGTTTTAGCTGCTT
GCCATTTACTATGAAGAAAATATATTATAGGCCAGCGTTAATGACTGCCATTGATGGAAGACATGATGTT
TGTATCCGTGTAGAATCAAAGCTGATAGAGAAGATTCTTCTCAACATTTCTGCAGACTGCCTCAACAGAG
TGATAGTTCCTTCCTCAGAGATCACCTATGGGATGGTCGTGGCAGACCTGTTCCACTCCTTGTTGGCAGT
CAGCGCAGAACCTTGTGTATTAAAGATTCAGAGCCTTTTTGTGTTAGATGAAAACAGCTATCCATTACAA
CAAGATTTCTCCCTCCTGGATTTTTATCCTGACATTGTAAAGCATGGAGCCAATGCCCGTCTCTGAGCGG
CCGCGTCGACGGAATTCGCCCTTTTCGGATCCACTAGTAACGGCCGCCAGTGTGCTGGAATTAATTCGCT
GTCTGCGAGGGCCAGCTGTTGGGGTGAGTACTCCCTCTCAAAAGCGGGCATGACTTCTGCGCTAAGATTG
TCAGTTTCCAAAAACGAGGAGGATTTGATATTCACCTGGCCCGCGGTGATGCCTTTGAGGGTGGCCGCGT
CCATCTGGTCAGAAAAGACAATCTTTTTGTTGTCAAGCTTGAGGTGTGGCAGGCTTGAGATCTGGCCATA
CACTTGAGTGACAATGACATCCACTTTGCCTTTCTCTCCACAGGTGTCCACTCCCAGGTCCAACTGCAGG
TCGAGCATGCATCTAGGGCGGCCAATTCCGCCCCTCTCCCCCCCCCCCCTCTCCTCCCCCCCCCCTAACG
TTACTGGCCGAAGCCGCTTGGAATAAGGCCGGTGTGCGTTTGTCTATATGTTATTTTCCACCATATTGCC
GTCTTTTGGCAATGTGAGGGCCCGGAAACCTGGCCCTGTCTTCTTGACGAGCATTCCTAGGGGTCTTTCC
CCTCTCGCCAAAGGAATGCAAGGTCTGTTGAATGTCGTGAAGGAAGCAGTTCCTCTGGAAGCTTCTTGAA
GACAAACAACGTCTGTAGCGACCCTTTGCAGGCAGCGGAACCCCCCACCTGGCGACAGGTGCCTCTGCGG
CCAAAAGCCACGTGTATAAGATACACCTGCAAAGGCGGCACAACCCCAGTGCCACGTTGTGAGTTGGATA
GTTGTGGAAAGAGTCAAATGGCTCTCCTCAAGCGTATTCAACAAGGGGCTGAAGGATGCCCAGAAGGTAC
CCCATTGTATGGGATCTGATCTGGGGCCTCGGTGCACATGCTTTACATGTGTTTAGTCGAGGTTAAAAAA
ACGTCTAGGCCCCCCGAACCACGGGGACGTGGTTTTCCTTTGAAAAACACGATGATAAGCTTGCCACAAC
CCACAAGGAGACGACCTTCCATGACCGAGTACAAGCCCACGGTGCGCCTCGCCACCCGCGACGACGTCCC
CCGGGCCGTACGCACCCTCGCCGCCGCGTTCGCCGACTACCCCGCCACGCGCCACACCGTCGACCCGGAC
CGCCACATCGAGCGGGTCACCGAGCTGCAAGAACTCTTCCTCACGCGCGTCGGGCTCGACATCGGCAAGG
TGTGGGTCGCGGACGACGGCGCCGCGGTGGCGGTCTGGACCACGCCGGAGAGCGTCGAAGCGGGGGCGGT
GTTCGCCGAGATCGGCCCGCGCATGGCCGAGTTGAGCGGTTCCCGGCTGGCCGCGCAGCAACAGATGGAA
GGCCTCCTGGCGCCGCACCGGCCCAAGGAGCCCGCGTGGTTCCTGGCCACCGTCGGCGTCTCGCCCGACC
ACCAGGGCAAGGGTCTGGGCAGCGCCGTCGTGCTCCCCGGAGTGGAGGCGGCCGAGCGCGCCGGGGTGCC
CGCCTTCCTGGAGACCTCCGCGCCCCGCAACCTCCCCTTCTACGAGCGGCTCGGCTTCACCGTCACCGCC
GACGTCGAGGTGCCCGAAGGACCGCGCACCTGGTGCATGACCCGCAAGCCCGGTGCCTGACGCCCGCCCC
ACGACCCGCAGCGCCCGACCGAAAGGAGCGCACGACCCCATGGCTCCGACCGAAGCCACCCGGGGCGGCC
CCGCCGACCCCGCACCCGCCCCCGAGGCCCACCGACTCTAGAGCTCGCTGATCAGCCTCGACTGTGCCTT
CTAGTTGCCAGCCATCTGTTGTTTGCCCCTCCCCCGTGCCTTCCTTGACCCTGGAAGGTGCCACTCCCAC
TGTCCTTTCCTAATAAAATGAGGAAATTGCATCGCATTGTCTGAGTAGGTGTCATTCTATTCTGGGGGGT
GGGGTGGGGCAGGACAGCAAGGGGGAGGATTGGGAAGACAATAGCAGGCATGCTGGGGATGCGGTGGGCT
CTATGGCTTCTGAGGCGGAAAGAACCAGCTGGGGCTCGAGTGCATTCTAGTTGTGGTTTGTCCAAACTCA
TCAATGTATCTTATCATGTCTGTATACCGTCGACCTCTAGCTAGAGCTTGGCGTAATCATGGTCATAGCT
GTTTCCTGTGTGAAATTGTTATCCGCTCACAATTCCACACAACATACGAGCCGGAAGCATAAAGTGTAAA
GCCTGGGGTGCCTAATGAGTGAGCTAACTCACATTAATTGCGTTGCGCTCACTGCCCGCTTTCCAGTCGG
GAAACCTGTCGTGCCAGCTGCATTAATGAATCGGCCAACGCGCGGGGAGAGGCGGTTTGCGTATTGGGCG
CTCTTCCGCTTCCTCGCTCACTGACTCGCTGCGCTCGGTCGTTCGGCTGCGGCGAGCGGTATCAGCTCAC
TCAAAGGCGGTAATACGGTTATCCACAGAATCAGGGGATAACGCAGGAAAGAACATGTGAGCAAAAGGCC
AGCAAAAGGCCAGGAACCGTAAAAAGGCCGCGTTGCTGGCGTTTTTCCATAGGCTCCGCCCCCCTGACGA
GCATCACAAAAATCGACGCTCAAGTCAGAGGTGGCGAAACCCGACAGGACTATAAAGATACCAGGCGTTT
CCCCCTGGAAGCTCCCTCGTGCGCTCTCCTGTTCCGACCCTGCCGCTTACCGGATACCTGTCCGCCTTTC
TCCCTTCGGGAAGCGTGGCGCTTTCTCATAGCTCACGCTGTAGGTATCTCAGTTCGGTGTAGGTCGTTCG
CTCCAAGCTGGGCTGTGTGCACGAACCCCCCGTTCAGCCCGACCGCTGCGCCTTATCCGGTAACTATCGT
CTTGAGTCCAACCCGGTAAGACACGACTTATCGCCACTGGCAGCAGCCACTGGTAACAGGATTAGCAGAG
CGAGGTATGTAGGCGGTGCTACAGAGTTCTTGAAGTGGTGGCCTAACTACGGCTACACTAGAAGAACAGT
ATTTGGTATCTGCGCTCTGCTGAAGCCAGTTACCTTCGGAAAAAGAGTTGGTAGCTCTTGATCCGGCAAA
CAAACCACCGCTGGTAGCGGTGGTTTTTTTGTTTGCAAGCAGCAGATTACGCGCAGAAAAAAAGGATCTC
AAGAAGATCCTTTGATCTTTTCTACGGGGTCTGACGCTCAGTGGAACGAAAACTCACGTTAAGGGATTTT
GGTCATGAGATTATCAAAAAGGATCTTCACCTAGATCCTTTTAAATTAAAAATGAAGTTTTAAATCAATC
TAAAGTATATATGAGTAAACTTGGTCTGACAGTTACCAATGCTTAATCAGTGAGGCACCTATCTCAGCGA
TCTGTCTATTTCGTTCATCCATAGTTGCCTGACTCCCCGTCGTGTAGATAACTACGATACGGGAGGGCTT
ACCATCTGGCCCCAGTGCTGCAATGATACCGCGAGACCCACGCTCACCGGCTCCAGATTTATCAGCAATA
AACCAGCCAGCCGGAAGGGCCGAGCGCAGAAGTGGTCCTGCAACTTTATCCGCCTCCATCCAGTCTATTA
ATTGTTGCCGGGAAGCTAGAGTAAGTAGTTCGCCAGTTAATAGTTTGCGCAACGTTGTTGCCATTGCTAC
AGGCATCGTGGTGTCACGCTCGTCGTTTGGTATGGCTTCATTCAGCTCCGGTTCCCAACGATCAAGGCGA
GTTACATGATCCCCCATGTTGTGCAAAAAAGCGGTTAGCTCCTTCGGTCCTCCGATCGTTGTCAGAAGTA
AGTTGGCCGCAGTGTTATCACTCATGGTTATGGCAGCACTGCATAATTCTCTTACTGTCATGCCATCCGT
AAGATGCTTTTCTGTGACTGGTGAGTACTCAACCAAGTCATTCTGAGAATAGTGTATGCGGCGACCGAGT
TGCTCTTGCCCGGCGTCAATACGGGATAATACCGCGCCACATAGCAGAACTTTAAAAGTGCTCATCATTG
GAAAACGTTCTTCGGGGCGAAAACTCTCAAGGATCTTACCGCTGTTGAGATCCAGTTCGATGTAACCCAC
TCGTGCACCCAACTGATCTTCAGCATCTTTTACTTTCACCAGCGTTTCTGGGTGAGCAAAAACAGGAAGG
CAAAATGCCGCAAAAAAGGGAATAAGGGCGACACGGAAATGTTGAATACTCATACTCTTCCTTTTTCAAT
ATTATTGAAGCATTTATCAGGGTTATTGTCTCATGAGCGGATACATATTTGAATGTATTTAGAAAAATAA
ACAAATAGGGGTTCCGCGCACATTTCCCCGAAAAGTGCCACCTGACGTCGACGGATCGGGAGATCTCCCG
ATCCCCTATGGTGCACTCTCAGTACAATCTGCTCTGATGCCGCATAGTTAAGCCAGTATCTGCTCCCTGC
TTGTGTGTTGGAGGTCGCTGAGTAGTGCGCGAGCAAAATTTAAGCTACAACAAGGCAAGGCTTGACCGAC
AATTGCATGAAGAATCTGCTTAGGGTTAGGCGTTTTGCGCTGCTTCGCGATGTACGGGCCAGATATACGC
GTT
Features (pLannotate 1.2.2; 22 found; start..end, strand, type, name):
      1..380     +  enhancer       CMV enhancer: human cytomegalovirus immediate early enhancer
    381..584     +  promoter       CMV promoter: human cytomegalovirus (CMV) immediate early promoter
    580..613     +  LTR            5' LTR (truncated) (fragment): truncated 5' long terminal repeat (LTR) from HIV-1
    629..647     +  promoter       T7 promoter: promoter for bacteriophage T7 RNA polymerase
    695..808     +  CDS            SBP: streptavidin-binding peptide selected from a peptide library; binds streptavidin with nanomolar affinity (Keefe et al., 2001)
    881..961     +  CDS            MYLK2 (fragment): MYLK2_HUMAN - Experimental evidence at protein level: Swiss-Prot protein existence level 1. Implicated in the level of global muscle contraction and cardiac function. Phosphorylates a specific serine in the N-terminus of a myosin light chain. From Homo sapiens (Human).
    995..3703    +  CDS            SHLD2: SHLD2_PONAB - Also known as FAM35A From Pongo abelii (Sumatran orangutan) (Pongo pygmaeus abelii).
   3804..4033    +  intron         chimeric intron: chimera between introns from adenovirus and immunoglobulin heavy chain genes
   4216..4678    +  misc_feature   IRES: internal ribosome entry site (IRES) of the encephalomyocarditis virus (EMCV)
   4711..5310    +  CDS            PuroR: puromycin N-acetyltransferase; pac from Streptomyces alboniger; confers resistance to puromycin
   5360..5425    +  CDS            dmpM (fragment): DMPM_STRAD - Protein inferred from homology: Swiss-Prot protein existence level 3. From Streptomyces alboniger.
   5452..5676    +  polyA_signal   bGH poly(A) signal: bovine growth hormone polyadenylation signal
   5680..5701    +  promoter       SV40 promoter (fragment): SV40 enhancer and early promoter
   5711..5762    +  polyA_signal   SV40 poly(A) signal (fragment): SV40 polyadenylation signal
   5826..5842    -  protein_bind   lac operator: The lac repressor binds to the lac operator to inhibit transcription in E. coli. This inhibition can be relieved by adding lactose or isopropyl-β-D-thiogalactopyranoside (IPTG). lac repressor encoded by lacI
   5850..5880    -  promoter       lac promoter: promoter for the E. coli lac operon
   5895..5916    -  protein_bind   CAP binding site: CAP binding activates transcription in the presence of cAMP. E. coli catabolite activator protein
   5929..6021    -  CDS            lacI (fragment): lac repressor; lacI; The lac repressor binds to the lac operator to inhibit transcription in E. coli. This inhibition can be relieved by adding lactose or isopropyl-β-D-thiogalactopyranoside (IPTG).
   6204..6792    -  rep_origin     ori: high-copy-number ColE1/pMB1/pBR322/pUC origin of replication
   6963..7823    -  CDS            AmpR: β-lactamase; bla; confers resistance to ampicillin, carbenicillin, and related antibiotics
   7824..7928    -  promoter       AmpR promoter: bla
   7987..8039    -  misc_feature   bom (fragment): basis of mobility region from pBR322
