[The description below was written by a language model from this plasmid's Addgene catalogue record and pLannotate feature annotations shown in this document.]
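Description:
pGLUE-SHLD2 is a mammalian expression plasmid built on the pIRESpuro-GLUE (pGLUE) backbone. It produces human SHLD2 (also known as FAM35A or RINN2) with an N-terminal tandem affinity tag. It is propagated in E. coli through a high-copy ColE1/pUC-type origin with ampicillin selection (AmpR under its own bla promoter). The depositor sequence is 8,177 bp. The independently determined sequencing result is slightly longer (8,193 nt) but has the same feature order.

Expression is driven by the CMV immediate-early enhancer and promoter, with a T7 promoter just downstream. The open reading frame begins with the backbone-encoded tag: a streptavidin-binding peptide, an HA epitope and a calmodulin-binding peptide. The annotation software labels the calmodulin-binding peptide as a fragment of myosin light chain kinase (MYLK2) and does not call the short HA tag separately. The 2,709 bp SHLD2 coding sequence sits between retained AscI and NotI sites. The automated annotation matches it to the orangutan orthologue, but the record gives the species as human. According to the depositor, it encodes the long isoform, assembled from an ORFeome short-isoform cDNA and a synthesized C-terminal fragment joined at an internal KpnI site.

Downstream, a chimeric intron, an EMCV IRES and the puromycin N-acetyltransferase gene share the same transcript, which ends at a bGH polyadenylation signal. This bicistronic layout links puromycin resistance to transcription of the tagged SHLD2 message, which helps in selecting stable expressing cells. The dual streptavidin/calmodulin tag is suited to sequential affinity purification of SHLD2 and its partners, with HA available for detection. This fits the associated work on the shieldin complex in 53BP1-dependent DNA repair.
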