Addgene plasmid #114118: pGLUE-SHLD2
Purpose: Expresses N-terminally tagged Streptag-HA-CBP-SHLD2 in mammalian cells
Depositing lab: Daniel Durocher. Depositing organization: Sinai Health System. Publication: The shieldin complex mediates 53BP1-dependent DNA repair. Noordermeer SM, Adam S, Setiaputra D, Barazas M, Pettitt SJ, Ling AK, Olivieri M, Alvarez-Quilon A, Moatti N, Zimmermann M, Annunziato S, Krastev DB, Song F, Brandsma I, Frankum J, Brough R, Sherker A, Landry S, Szilard RK, Munro MM, McEwan A, Goullet de Rugy T, Lin ZY, Hart T, Moffat J, Gingras AC, Martin A, van Attikum H, Jonkers J, Lord CJ, Rottenberg S, Durocher D. Nature. 2018 Aug;560(7716):117-121. doi: 10.1038/s41586-018-0340-7. Epub 2018 Jul 18. PubMed 30022168.
Backbone
  Vector backbone: V51 pIRESpuro-GLUE (pGLUE)
  Backbone size w/o insert (bp): 5468
  Total vector size (bp): 8177
  Vector type: Mammalian Expression
  Selectable markers: Puromycin
Growth in bacteria
  Bacterial resistance: Ampicillin, 100 μg/mL
  Growth temperature: 37°C
  Growth strain: DH5alpha
  Copy number: High Copy
Gene/Insert
  Gene/Insert name: SHLD2 (alt names: FAM35A; RINN2)
  Species: H. sapiens (human)
  Insert size (bp): 2709
  Entrez Gene: SHLD2 (a.k.a. FAM35A, FAM35A1, RINN2, bA163M19.1)
  Promoter: CMV
  Tag / fusion protein: Streptavidin-binding tag (Streptag) (N terminal on backbone); HA tag (N terminal on backbone); calmodulin-binding peptide (CBP) (N terminal on backbone)
  Cloning method: Restriction Enzyme; 5′ cloning site AscI (not destroyed); 3′ cloning site NotI (not destroyed)
  Sequencing primers: 5′ CMV Forward; 3′ pGLUE-seqR (ggacgcggccaccctcaaagg)
Resource information
  A portion of this plasmid was derived from a plasmid made by: ORFeome
Terms and licenses: Academic/Nonprofit Terms; Industry Terms
Depositor comments: The SHLD2 short isoform cDNA was obtained from the ORFeome collection. The complete coding sequence of the long isoform of SHLD2 was generated by combining a synthesized fragment corresponding to the long isoform C-terminus using an internal KpnI site.
How to cite: pGLUE-SHLD2 was a gift from Daniel Durocher (Addgene plasmid # 114118 ; http://n2t.net/addgene:114118 ; RRID:Addgene_114118)
